>Addgene plasmid #177715 | pPLN-hFluc-WT-KDEL | addgene full sequence | sequence record 352605 | Addgene NGS Result
AGTTCCGCCCATTCTCCGCCCCATGGCTGACTAATTTTTTTTATTTATGCAGAGGCCGAGGCCGCCTCTG
CCTCTGAGCTATTCCAGAAGTAGTGAGGAGGCTTTTTTGGAGGCCTAGGCTTTTGCAAAAAGCTCGATTC
TTCTGACACTAGCGCCACCATGAAGAAGCCCGAACTCACCGCTACCAGCGTTGAAAAATTTCTCATCGAG
AAGTTCGACAGTGTGAGCGACCTGATGCAGTTGTCGGAGGGCGAAGAGAGCCGAGCCTTCAGCTTCGATG
TCGGCGGACGCGGCTATGTACTGCGGGTGAATAGCTGCGCTGATGGCTTCTACAAAGACCGCTACGTGTA
CCGCCACTTCGCCAGCGCTGCACTACCCATCCCCGAAGTGTTGGACATCGGCGAGTTCAGCGAGAGCCTG
ACATACTGCATCAGTAGACGCGCCCAAGGCGTTACTCTCCAAGACCTCCCCGAAACAGAGCTGCCTGCTG
TGTTACAGCCTGTCGCCGAAGCTATGGATGCTATTGCCGCCGCCGACCTCAGTCAAACCAGCGGCTTCGG
CCCATTCGGGCCCCAAGGCATCGGCCAGTACACAACCTGGCGGGATTTCATTTGCGCCATTGCTGATCCC
CATGTCTACCACTGGCAGACCGTGATGGACGACACCGTGTCCGCCAGCGTAGCTCAAGCCCTGGACGAAC
TGATGCTGTGGGCCGAAGACTGTCCCGAGGTGCGCCACCTCGTCCATGCCGACTTCGGCAGCAACAACGT
CCTGACCGACAACGGCCGCATCACCGCCGTAATCGACTGGTCCGAAGCTATGTTCGGGGACAGTCAGTAC
GAGGTGGCCAACATCTTCTTCTGGCGGCCCTGGCTGGCTTGCATGGAGCAGCAGACTCGCTACTTCGAGC
GCCGGCATCCCGAGCTGGCCGGCAGCCCTCGTCTGCGAGCCTACATGCTGCGCATCGGCCTGGATCAGCT
CTACCAGAGCCTCGTGGACGGCAACTTCGACGATGCTGCCTGGGCTCAAGGCCGCTGCGATGCCATCGTC
CGCAGCGGGGCCGGCACCGTCGGTCGCACACAAATCGCTCGCCGGAGCGCAGCCGTATGGACCGACGGCT
GCGTCGAGGTGCTGGCCGACAGCGGCAACCGCCGGCCCAGTACACGACCGCGCGCTAAGGAGGTAGGTCG
AGTTTAAACTCTAGAACCGGTCATGGCCGCAATAAAATATCTTTATTTTCATTACATCTGTGTGTTGGTT
TTTTGTGTGTTCGAACTAGATGCTGTCGACCGATGCCCTTGAGAGCCTTCAACCCAGTCAGCTCCTTCCG
GTGGGCGCGGGGCATGACTATCGTCGCCGCACTTATGACTGTCTTCTTTATCATGCAACTCGTAGGACAG
GTGCCGGCAGCGCTCTTCCGCTTCCTCGCTCACTGACTCGCTGCGCTCGGTCGTTCGGCTGCGGCGAGCG
GTATCAGCTCACTCAAAGGCGGTAATACGGTTATCCACAGAATCAGGGGATAACGCAGGAAAGAACATGT
GAGCAAAAGGCCAGCAAAAGGCCAGGAACCGTAAAAAGGCCGCGTTGCTGGCGTTTTTCCATAGGCTCCG
CCCCCCTGACGAGCATCACAAAAATCGACGCTCAAGTCAGAGGTGGCGAAACCCGACAGGACTATAAAGA
TACCAGGCGTTTCCCCCTGGAAGCTCCCTCGTGCGCTCTCCTGTTCCGACCCTGCCGCTTACCGGATACC
TGTCCGCCTTTCTCCCTTCGGGAAGCGTGGCGCTTTCTCATAGCTCACGCTGTAGGTATCTCAGTTCGGT
GTAGGTCGTTCGCTCCAAGCTGGGCTGTGTGCACGAACCCCCCGTTCAGCCCGACCGCTGCGCCTTATCC
GGTAACTATCGTCTTGAGTCCAACCCGGTAAGACACGACTTATCGCCACTGGCAGCAGCCACTGGTAACA
GGATTAGCAGAGCGAGGTATGTAGGCGGTGCTACAGAGTTCTTGAAGTGGTGGCCTAACTACGGCTACAC
TAGAAGAACAGTATTTGGTATCTGCGCTCTGCTGAAGCCAGTTACCTTCGGAAAAAGAGTTGGTAGCTCT
TGATCCGGCAAACAAACCACCGCTGGTAGCGGTGGTTTTTTTGTTTGCAAGCAGCAGATTACGCGCAGAA
AAAAAGGATCTCAAGAAGATCCTTTGATCTTTTCTACGGGGTCTGACGCTCAGTGGAACGAAAACTCACG
TTAAGGGATTTTGGTCATGAGATTATCAAAAAGGATCTTCACCTAGATCCTTTTAAATTAAAAATGAAGT
TTTAAATCAATCTAAAGTATATATGAGTAAACTTGGTCTGACAGCGGCCGCAAATGCTAAACCACTGCAG
TGGTTACCAGTGCTTGATCAGTGAGGCACCGATCTCAGCGATCTGCCTATTTCGTTCGTCCATAGTGGCC
TGACTCCCCGTCGTGTAGATCACTACGATTCGTGAGGGCTTACCATCAGGCCCCAGCGCAGCAATGATGC
CGCGAGAGCCGCGTTCACCGGCCCCCGATTTGTCAGCAATGAACCAGCCAGCAGGGAGGGCCGAGCGAAG
AAGTGGTCCTGCTACTTTGTCCGCCTCCATCCAGTCTATGAGCTGCTGTCGTGATGCTAGAGTAAGAAGT
TCGCCAGTGAGTAGTTTCCGAAGAGTTGTGGCCATTGCTACTGGCATCGTGGTATCACGCTCGTCGTTCG
GTATGGCTTCGTTCAACTCTGGTTCCCAGCGGTCAAGCCGGGTCACATGATCACCCATATTATGAAGAAA
TGCAGTCAGCTCCTTAGGGCCTCCGATCGTTGTCAGAAGTAAGTTGGCCGCGGTGTTGTCGCTCATGGTA
ATGGCAGCACTACACAATTCTCTTACCGTCATGCCATCCGTAAGATGCTTTTCCGTGACCGGCGAGTACT
CAACCAAGTCGTTTTGTGAGTAGTGTATACGGCGACCAAGCTGCTCTTGCCCGGCGTCTATACGGGACAA
CACCGCGCCACATAGCAGTACTTTGAAAGTGCTCATCATCGGGAATCGTTCTTCGGGGCGGAAAGACTCA
AGGATCTTGCCGCTATTGAGATCCAGTTCGATATAGCCCACTCTTGCACCCAGTTGATCTTCAGCATCTT
TTACTTTCACCAGCGTTTCGGGGTGTGCAAAAACAGGCAAGCAAAATGCCGCAAAGAAGGGAATGAGTGC
GACACGAAAATGTTGGATGCTCATACTCGTCCTTTTTCAATATTATTGAAGCATTTATCAGGGTTACTAG
TACGTCTCTCAAGGATAAGTAAGTAATATTAAGGTACGGGAGGTATTGGACAGGCCGCAATAAAATATCT
TTATTTTCATTACATCTGTGTGTTGGTTTTTTGTGTGAATCGATAGTACTAACATACGCTCTCCATCAAA
ACAAAACGAAACAAAACAAACTAGCAAAATAGGCTGTCCCCAGTGCAAGTGCAGGTGCCAGAACATTTCT
CTGGCCTAACTGGCCTCAATATTGGCCATTAGCCATATTATTCATTGGTTATATAGCATAAATCAATATT
GGCTATTGGCCATTGCATACGTTGTATCTATATCATAATATGTACATTTATATTGGCTCATGTCCAATAT
GACCGCCATGTTGGCATTGATTATTGACTAGTTATTAATAGTAATCAATTACGGGGTCATTAGTTCATAG
CCCATATATGGAGTTCCGCGTTACATAACTTACGGTAAATGGCCCGCCTGGCTGACCGCCCAACGACCCC
CGCCCATTGACGTCAATAATGACGTATGTTCCCATAGTAACGCCAATAGGGACTTTCCATTGACGTCAAT
GGGTGGAGTATTTACGGTAAACTGCCCACTTGGCAGTACATCAAGTGTATCATATGCCAAGTCCGCCCCC
TATTGACGTCAATGACGGTAAATGGCCCGCCTGGCATTATGCCCAGTACATGACCTTACGGGACTTTCCT
ACTTGGCAGTACATCTACGTATTAGTCATCGCTATTACCATGGTGATGCGGTTTTGGCAGTACACCAATG
GGCGTGGATAGCGGTTTGACTCACGGGGATTTCCAAGTCTCCACCCCATTGACGTCAATGGGAGTTTGTT
TTGGCACCAAAATCAACGGGACTTTCCAAAATGTCGTAATAACCCCGCCCCGTTGACGCAAATGGGCGGT
AGGCGTGTACGGTGGGAGGTCTATATAAGCAGAGCTCGTTTAGTGAACCGTCAGATCACTAGAAGCTTGG
CAACAGTACCGTGATACAACCACACTCGAGCCATGAACATCAAAGGATCGCCATGGAAAGGGTCCCTCCT
GCTGCTGCTGGTGTCAAACCTGCTCCTGTGCCAGAGCGTGGCCCCCTGGAATTCAGCTTGGCAATCCGGT
ACTGTTGGTAAAGCCACCGAAGATGCCAAAAACATTAAGAAGGGCCCAGCGCCATTCTACCCACTCGAAG
ACGGGACCGCCGGCGAGCAGCTGCACAAAGCCATGAAGCGCTACGCCCTGGTGCCCGGCACCATCGCCTT
TACCGACGCACATATCGAGGTGGACATTACCTACGCCGAGTACTTCGAGATGAGCGTTCGGCTGGCAGAA
GCTATGAAGCGCTATGGGCTGAATACAAACCATCGGATCGTGGTGTGCAGCGAGAATAGCTTGCAGTTCT
TCATGCCCGTGTTGGGTGCCCTGTTCATCGGTGTGGCTGTGGCCCCAGCTAACGACATCTACAACGAGCG
CGAGCTGCTGAACAGCATGGGCATCAGCCAGCCCACCGTCGTATTCGTGAGCAAGAAAGGGCTGCAAAAG
ATCCTCAACGTGCAAAAGAAGCTACCGATCATACAAAAGATCATCATCATGGATAGCAAGACCGACTACC
AGGGCTTCCAAAGCATGTACACCTTCGTGACTTCCCATTTGCCACCCGGCTTCAACGAGTACGACTTCGT
GCCCGAGAGCTTCGACCGGGACAAAACCATCGCCCTGATCATGAACAGTAGTGGCAGTACCGGATTGCCC
AAGGGCGTAGCCCTACCGCACCGCACCGCTTGTGTCCGATTCAGTCATGCCCGCGACCCCATCTTCGGCA
ACCAGATCATCCCCGACACCGCTATCCTCAGCGTGGTGCCATTTCACCACGGCTTCGGCATGTTCACCAC
GCTGGGCTACTTGATCTGCGGCTTTCGGGTCGTGCTCATGTACCGCTTCGAGGAGGAGCTATTCTTGCGC
AGCTTGCAAGACTATAAGATTCAATCTGCCCTGCTGGTGCCCACACTATTTAGCTTCTTCGCTAAGAGCA
CTCTCATCGACAAGTACGACCTAAGCAACTTGCACGAGATCGCCAGCGGCGGGGCGCCGCTCAGCAAGGA
GGTAGGTGAGGCCGTGGCCAAACGCTTCCACCTACCAGGCATCCGCCAGGGCTACGGCCTGACAGAAACA
ACCAGCGCCATTCTGATCACCCCCGAAGGGGACGACAAGCCTGGCGCAGTAGGCAAGGTGGTGCCCTTCT
TCGAGGCTAAGGTGGTGGACTTGGACACCGGTAAGACACTGGGTGTGAACCAGCGCGGCGAGCTGTGCGT
CCGTGGCCCCATGATCATGAGCGGCTACGTTAACAACCCCGAGGCTACAAACGCTCTCATCGACAAGGAC
GGCTGGCTGCACAGCGGCGACATCGCCTACTGGGACGAGGACGAGCACTTCTTCATCGTGGACCGGCTGA
AGAGCCTGATCAAATACAAGGGCTACCAGGTAGCCCCAGCCGAACTGGAGAGCATCCTGCTGCAACACCC
CAACATCTTCGACGCCGGGGTCGCCGGCCTGCCCGACGACGATGCCGGCGAGCTGCCCGCCGCAGTCGTC
GTGCTGGAACACGGTAAAACCATGACCGAGAAGGAGATCGTGGACTATGTGGCCAGCCAGGTTACAACCG
CCAAGAAGCTGCGCGGTGGTGTTGTGTTCGTGGACGAGGTGCCTAAAGGACTGACCGGCAAGTTGGACGC
CCGCAAAATCCGCGAGATTCTCATTAAGGCCAAGAAGGGCGGCAAGATCGCCGTGAAAAAGACCAAAGAT
GAACTCTAATAATTCTAGAGTCGGGGCGGCCGGCCGCTTCGAGCAGACATGATAAGATACATTGATGAGT
TTGGACAAACCACAACTAGAATGCAGTGAAAAAAATGCTTTATTTGTGAAATTTGTGATGCTATTGCTTT
ATTTGTAACCATTATAAGCTGCAATAAACAAGTTAACAACAACAATTGCATTCATTTTATGTTTCAGGTT
CAGGGGGAGGTGTGGGAGGTTTTTTAAAGCAAGTAAAACCTCTACAAATGTGGTAAAATCGATAAGGATC
CGTTTGCGTATTGGGCGCTCTTCCGCTGATCTGCGCAGCACCATGGCCTGAAATAACCTCTGAAAGAGGA
ACTTGGTTAGCTACCTTCTGAGGCGGAAAGAACCAGCTGTGGAATGTGTGTCAGTTAGGGTGTGGAAAGT
CCCCAGGCTCCCCAGCAGGCAGAAGTATGCAAAGCATGCATCTCAATTAGTCAGCAACCAGGTGTGGAAA
GTCCCCAGGCTCCCCAGCAGGCAGAAGTATGCAAAGCATGCATCTCAATTAGTCAGCAACCATAGTCCCG
CCCCTAACTCCGCCCATCCCGCCCCTAACTCCGCCC
Features (pLannotate 1.2.2; 15 found; start..end, strand, type, name):
    160..1197    +  CDS            HygR: hygromycin B phosphotransferase confers resistance to hygromycin
   1221..1269    +  polyA_signal   poly(A) signal: synthetic polyadenylation signal
   1285..1416    +  CDS            TcR (fragment): tetracycline efflux protein; tet; confers resistance to tetracycline
   1596..2184    -  rep_origin     ori: high-copy-number ColE1/pMB1/pBR322/pUC origin of replication
   2384..3244    -  CDS            AmpR: β-lactamase confers resistance to ampicillin, carbenicillin, and related antibiotics
   3245..3286    -  promoter       AmpR promoter (fragment): bla
   3349..3397    +  polyA_signal   poly(A) signal: synthetic polyadenylation signal
   3411..3502    +  misc_feature   pause site: RNA polymerase II transcriptional pause signal from the human α2 globin gene
   3655..4032    +  enhancer       CMV enhancer: human cytomegalovirus immediate early enhancer
   4034..4233    +  promoter       CMV promoter: human cytomegalovirus (CMV) immediate early promoter
   4303..4386    +  CDS            PRL (fragment): PRL_HUMAN - Experimental evidence at protein level: Swiss-Prot protein existence level 1. Prolactin acts primarily on the mammary gland by promoting lactation. From Homo sapiens (Human).
   4429..6075    +  CDS            luciferase: firefly luciferase synthetic luc2 version of the luciferase gene
   6143..6264    -  polyA_signal   SV40 poly(A) signal: SV40 polyadenylation signal
   6290..6421    -  CDS            LT_SV40 (fragment): Experimental evidence at protein level: Swiss-Prot protein existence level 1. Isoform 17kT antigen targets host RBL2 for degradation and promotes cell proliferation. Transactivates host cyclin A promoter through its J domain. From Simian virus 40 (SV40).
   6458..129     +  promoter       SV40 promoter (across the origin): SV40 enhancer and early promoter
