[The description below was written by a language model from this plasmid's Addgene catalogue record and pLannotate feature annotations shown in this document.]
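Description:
pPLN-hFluc-WT-KDEL is a 6.7 kb mammalian expression plasmid that produces a firefly luciferase reporter directed to, and retained in, the endoplasmic reticulum. It is derived from the phFluc-WT backbone and is propagated in E. coli through a high-copy ColE1/pUC-type origin with ampicillin selection (β-lactamase). For selection in mammalian cells it carries a hygromycin B phosphotransferase gene driven by the SV40 enhancer/early promoter, which spans the numbering origin of the circular sequence, and terminated by a synthetic poly(A) signal. A short tetracycline-resistance fragment is also annotated and appears to be a non-functional backbone remnant.

The reporter cassette is driven by the human CMV immediate-early enhancer and promoter. Upstream of it sit a synthetic poly(A) signal and an RNA polymerase II transcriptional pause site from the human α2 globin gene, an arrangement commonly used to limit read-through transcription from the backbone into the reporter. The open reading frame begins with a fragment of human prolactin corresponding to its signal sequence, which targets the nascent protein for translocation into the ER. It continues with the synthetic luc2 version of firefly luciferase (hFluc, listed as wild type) and, according to the catalogue entry, ends in a C-terminal KDEL retrieval motif that keeps the protein in the ER lumen; the KDEL itself is too short to be annotated separately. An SV40 poly(A) region with an adjacent large T antigen fragment lies downstream, annotated on the opposite strand.

The construct provides an ER-localised luciferase readout. The associated publication concerns ER-misfolded proteins and their effects on mitochondria, which suggests it serves as the wild-type ER-targeted reporter in that work.
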