Addgene plasmid #177715: pPLN-hFluc-WT-KDEL
Purpose: Firefly luciferase reporter fused to a prolactin signal sequence for ER targeting and KDEL for ER retention
Depositing lab: Erik Böttger. Depositing organization: University of Zurich. Publication: ER-misfolded proteins become sequestered with mitochondria and impair mitochondrial function. Cortes Sanchon A, Santhosh Kumar H, Mantovani M, Osinnii I, Mateos JM, Kaech A, Shcherbakov D, Akbergenov R, Bottger EC. Commun Biol. 2021 Dec 2;4(1):1350. doi: 10.1038/s42003-021-02873-w. PubMed 34857875.
Backbone
  Vector backbone: phFluc-WT
  Backbone manufacturer: Addgene #177714
  Vector type: Mammalian Expression, Bacterial Expression
  Selectable markers: Hygromycin
Growth in bacteria
  Bacterial resistance: Ampicillin, 100 μg/mL
  Growth temperature: 37°C
  Growth strain: DH5alpha
  Copy number: High Copy
Gene/Insert
  Gene/Insert name: hFluc
  Insert size (bp): 1797
  Tag / fusion protein: Prolactin Signal Sequence (N terminal on insert); KDEL (C terminal on insert)
Terms and licenses: Academic/Nonprofit Terms; Industry Terms: Not Available to Industry
How to cite: pPLN-hFluc-WT-KDEL was a gift from Erik Böttger (Addgene plasmid # 177715 ; http://n2t.net/addgene:177715 ; RRID:Addgene_177715)
